>Addgene plasmid #239622 | CaMK2rep | addgene full sequence | sequence record 476235 | Addgene NGS Result
GACGGATCGGGAGATCTCCCGATCCCCTATGGTGCACTCTCAGTACAATCTGCTCTGATGCCGCATAGTT
AAGCCAGTATCTGCTCCCTGCTTGTGTGTTGGAGGTCGCTGAGTAGTGCGCGAGCAAAATTTAAGCTACA
ACAAGGCAAGGCTTGACCGACAATTGCATGAAGAATCTGCTTAGGGTTAGGCGTTTTGCGCTGCTTCGCG
ATGTACGGGCCAGATATACGCGTTGACATTGATTATTGACTAGTTATTAATAGTAATCAATTACGGGGTC
ATTAGTTCATAGCCCATATATGGAGTTCCGCGTTACATAACTTACGGTAAATGGCCCGCCTGGCTGACCG
CCCAACGACCCCCGCCCATTGACGTCAATAATGACGTATGTTCCCATAGTAACGCCAATAGGGACTTTCC
ATTGACGTCAATGGGTGGAGTATTTACGGTAAACTGCCCACTTGGCAGTACATCAAGTGTATCATATGCC
AAGTACGCCCCCTATTGACGTCAATGACGGTAAATGGCCCGCCTGGCATTATGCCCAGTACATGACCTTA
TGGGACTTTCCTACTTGGCAGTACATCTACGTATTAGTCATCGCTATTACCATGGTGATGCGGTTTTGGC
AGTACATCAATGGGCGTGGATAGCGGTTTGACTCACGGGGATTTCCAAGTCTCCACCCCATTGACGTCAA
TGGGAGTTTGTTTTGGCACCAAAATCAACGGGACTTTCCAAAATGTCGTAACAACTCCGCCCCATTGACG
CAAATGGGCGGTAGGCGTGTACGGTGGGAGGTCTATATAAGCAGAGCTCTCTGGCTAACTAGAGAACCCA
CTGCTTACTGGCTTATCGAAATTAATACGACTCACTATAGGGAGACCCAAGCTGGCTAGCGTTTAAACGG
GCCCTCTAGACTCGAGCGGCCGCCACTGTGCTGGATATCTGCAGGAATGGTGAGCAAGGGCGAGGAGGAC
AACGGTACCATGGGTAGCCCCGATAGGGTACGAGCTGTTAGCCACTGGAGCTCAGGCTCTAGTAGATTGC
AGTTGCCTCCATTGGAAAGACTGACCCTCGATAAGACTGAATTCACCGGTGTGAGCAAGGGCGAGGAGCT
GTTCACCGGGGTGGTGCCCATCCTGGTCGAGCTGGACGGCGACGTAAACGGCCACAAGTTCAGCGTGTCC
GGCGAGGGCGAGGGCGATGCCACCTACGGCAAGCTGACCCTGAAGTTCATCTGCACCACCGGCAAGCTGC
CCGTGCCCTGGCCCACCCTCGTGACCACCCTGACCTACGGCGTGCAGTGCTTCGCCCGCTACCCCGACCA
CATGAAGCAGCACGACTTCTTCAAGTCCGCCATGCCCGAAGGCTACGTCCAGGAGCGCACCATCTTCTTC
AAGGACGACGGCAACTACAAGACCCGCGCCGAGGTGAAGTTCGAGGGCGACACCCTGGTGAACCGCATCG
AGCTGAAGGGCATCGACTTCAAGGAGGACGGCAACATCCTGGGGCACAAGCTGGAGTACAACTACAACAG
CCACAACGTCTATATCACCGCCGACAAGCAGAAGAACGGCATCAAGGCCAACTTCAAGATCCGCCACAAC
ATCGAGGACGGCGGCGTGCAGCTCGCCGACCACTACCAGCAGAACACCCCCATCGGCGACGGCCCCGTGC
TGCTGCCCGACAACCACTACCTGAGCACCCAGTCCAAGCTGAGCAAAGACCCCAACGAGAAGCGCGATCA
CATGGTCCTGCTGGAGTTCGTGACCGCCGCCGGGATCACTCTCGGCATGGACGAGCTGTACAAGCCTAGG
GCAGCACGACCTCCGGCGTCCCCTAGCCCACAACGCCAAGCCGGTCCACCTCAGCCAATCCGACAGGCTA
GTCAGGCAGGGCCCGGTCCACCTAAAGTGTCAGGGGCGTCTCCCGGCGGGCAACAAAGACAGGGTCCTCC
ACAAAAACCGCCGGGCCCAGCAGGTCCTATCCGACAGGCTTCCCAGGCTGGGCCTGGCCCAAGAACTGGC
CCTCCCACGACGCAACAGCCCAGACCCGGATCCGGGGGTGAGCAAAAACTTATATCTGAGGAGGATCTTG
GAGGTGGCGGAAGTGGAGGTGGAGAACAAAAGCTAATATCAGAGGAGGATTTGGGAGGTGGCGGAAGTGG
AGGTGGAGAGCAGAAGCTGATCTCTGAAGAGGACCTCGGCGGAGGTGGATCCTAGTAAAAGCTTAAGTTT
AAACCGCTGATCAGCCTCGACTGTGCCTTCTAGTTGCCAGCCATCTGTTGTTTGCCCCTCCCCCGTGCCT
TCCTTGACCCTGGAAGGTGCCACTCCCACTGTCCTTTCCTAATAAAATGAGGAAATTGCATCGCATTGTC
TGAGTAGGTGTCATTCTATTCTGGGGGGTGGGGTGGGGCAGGACAGCAAGGGGGAGGATTGGGAAGACAA
TAGCAGGCATGCTGGGGATGCGGTGGGCTCTATGGCTTCTGAGGCGGAAAGAACCAGCTGGGGCTCTAGG
GGGTATCCCC
[124 nt withheld, positions 2531-2654]
C
[91 nt withheld, positions 2656-2746]
A
[49 nt withheld, positions 2748-2796]
CCTTTGACGTTGGAGTCCACGTTCTTT
[37 nt withheld, positions 2824-2860]
ACCCTATCTCGGTCTATTCTTTTGATTTATAAGGGATTTTGCCGATTTCGGCCTATTGGTTAAAAAATGA
GCTGATTTAACAAAAATTTAACGCGAATTAATTCTGTGGAATGTGTGTCAGTTAGGGTGTGGAAAGTCCC
CAGGCTCCCCAGCAGGCAGAAGTATGCAAAGCATGCATCTCAATTAGTCAGCAACCAGGTGTGGAAAGTC
CCCAGGCTCCCCAGCAGGCAGAAGTATGCAAAGCATGCATCTCAATTAGTCAGCAACCATAGTCCCGCCC
CTAACTCCGCCCATCCCGCCCCTAACTCCGCCCAGTTCCGCCCATTCTCCGCCCCATGGCTGACTAATTT
TTTTTATTTATGCAGAGGCCGAGGCCGCCTCTGCCTCTGAGCTATTCCAGAAGTAGTGAGGAGGCTTTTT
TGGAGGCCTAGGCTTTTGCAAAAAGCTCCCGGGAGCTTGTATATCCATTTTCGGATCTGATCAGCACGTG
TTGACAATTAATCATCGGCATAGTATATCGGCATAGTATAATACGACAAGGTGAGGAACTAAACCATGGC
CAAGTTGACCAGTGCCGTTCCGGTGCTCACCGCGCGCGACGTCGCCGGAGCGGTCGAGTTCTGGACCGAC
CGGCTCGGGTTCTCCCGGGACTTCGTGGAGGACGACTTCGCCGGTGTGGTCCGGGACGACGTGACCCTGT
TCATCAGCGCGGTCCAGGACCAGGTGGTGCCGGACAACACCCTGGCCTGGGTGTGGGTGCGCGGCCTGGA
CGAGCTGTACGCCGAGTGGTCGGAGGTCGTGTCCACGAACTTCCGGGACGCCTCCGGGCCGGCCATGACC
GAGATCGGCGAGCAGCCGTGGGGGCGGGAGTTCGCCCTGCGCGACCCGGCCGGCAACTGCGTGCACTTCG
TGGCCGAGGAGCAGGACTGACACGTGCTACGAGATTTCGATTCCACCGCCGCCTTCTATGAAAGGTTGGG
CTTCGGAATCGTTTTCCGGGACGCCGGCTGGATGATCCTCCAGCGCGGGGATCTCATGCTGGAGTTCTTC
GCCCACCCCAACTTGTTTATTGCAGCTTATAATGGTTACAAATAAAGCAATAGCATCACAAATTTCACAA
ATAAAGCATTTTTTTCACTGCATTCTAGTTGTGGTTTGTCCAAACTCATCAATGTATCTTATCATGTCTG
TATACCGTCGACCTCTAGCTAGAGCTTGGCGTAATCATGGTCATAGCTGTTTCCTGTGTGAAATTGTTAT
CCGCTCACAATTCCACACAACATACGAGCCGGAAGCATAAAGTGTAAAGCCTGGGGTGCCTAATGAGTGA
GCTAACTCACATTAATTGCGTTGCGCTCACTGCCCGCTTTCCAGTCGGGAAACCTGTCGTGCCAGCTGCA
TTAATGAATCGGCCAACGCGCGGGGAGAGGCGGTTTGCGTATTGGGCGCTCTTCCGCTTCCTCGCTCACT
GACTCGCTGCGCTCGGTCGTTCGGCTGCGGCGAGCGGTATCAGCTCACTCAAAGGCGGTAATACGGTTAT
CCACAGAATCAGGGGATAACGCAGGAAAGAACATGTGAGCAAAAGGCCAGCAAAAGGCCAGGAACCGTAA
AAAGGCCGCGTTGCTGGCGTTTTTCCATAGGCTCCGCCCCCCTGACGAGCATCACAAAAATCGACGCTCA
AGTCAGAGGTGGCGAAACCCGACAGGACTATAAAGATACCAGGCGTTTCCCCCTGGAAGCTCCCTCGTGC
GCTCTCCTGTTCCGACCCTGCCGCTTACCGGATACCTGTCCGCCTTTCTCCCTTCGGGAAGCGTGGCGCT
TTCTCATAGCTCACGCTGTAGGTATCTCAGTTCGGTGTAGGTCGTTCGCTCCAAGCTGGGCTGTGTGCAC
GAACCCCCCGTTCAGCCCGACCGCTGCGCCTTATCCGGTAACTATCGTCTTGAGTCCAACCCGGTAAGAC
ACGACTTATCGCCACTGGCAGCAGCCACTGGTAACAGGATTAGCAGAGCGAGGTATGTAGGCGGTGCTAC
AGAGTTCTTGAAGTGGTGGCCTAACTACGGCTACACTAGAAGAACAGTATTTGGTATCTGCGCTCTGCTG
AAGCCAGTTACCTTCGGAAAAAGAGTTGGTAGCTCTTGATCCGGCAAACAAACCACCGCTGGTAGCGGTG
GTTTTTTTGTTTGCAAGCAGCAGATTACGCGCAGAAAAAAAGGATCTCAAGAAGATCCTTTGATCTTTTC
TACGGGGTCTGACGCTCAGTGGAACGAAAACTCACGTTAAGGGATTTTGGTCATGAGATTATCAAAAAGG
ATCTTCACCTAGATCCTTTTAAATTAAAAATGAAGTTTTAAATCAATCTAAAGTATATATGAGTAAACTT
GGTCTGACAGTTACCAATGCTTAATCAGTGAGGCACCTATCTCAGCGATCTGTCTATTTCGTTCATCCAT
AGTTGCCTGACTCCCCGTCGTGTAGATAACTACGATACGGGAGGGCTTACCATCTGGCCCCAGTGCTGCA
ATGATACCGCGAGACCCACGCTCACCGGCTCCAGATTTATCAGCAATAAACCAGCCAGCCGGAAGGGCCG
AGCGCAGAAGTGGTCCTGCAACTTTATCCGCCTCCATCCAGTCTATTAATTGTTGCCGGGAAGCTAGAGT
AAGTAGTTCGCCAGTTAATAGTTTGCGCAACGTTGTTGCCATTGCTACAGGCATCGTGGTGTCACGCTCG
TCGTTTGGTATGGCTTCATTCAGCTCCGGTTCCCAACGATCAAGGCGAGTTACATGATCCCCCATGTTGT
GCAAAAAAGCGGTTAGCTCCTTCGGTCCTCCGATCGTTGTCAGAAGTAAGTTGGCCGCAGTGTTATCACT
CATGGTTATGGCAGCACTGCATAATTCTCTTACTGTCATGCCATCCGTAAGATGCTTTTCTGTGACTGGT
GAGTACTCAACCAAGTCATTCTGAGAATAGTGTATGCGGCGACCGAGTTGCTCTTGCCCGGCGTCAATAC
GGGATAATACCGCGCCACATAGCAGAACTTTAAAAGTGCTCATCATTGGAAAACGTTCTTCGGGGCGAAA
ACTCTCAAGGATCTTACCGCTGTTGAGATCCAGTTCGATGTAACCCACTCGTGCACCCAACTGATCTTCA
GCATCTTTTACTTTCACCAGCGTTTCTGGGTGAGCAAAAACAGGAAGGCAAAATGCCGCAAAAAAGGGAA
TAAGGGCGACACGGAAATGTTGAATACTCATACTCTTCCTTTTTCAATATTATTGAAGCATTTATCAGGG
TTATTGTCTCATGAGCGGATACATATTTGAATGTATTTAGAAAAATAAACAAATAGGGGTTCCGCGCACA
TTTCCCCGAAAAGTGCCACCTGACGTC
Features (pLannotate 1.2.2; 23 found; start..end, strand, type, name):
     28..80      -  misc_feature   bom (fragment): basis of mobility region from pBR322
    235..614     +  enhancer       CMV enhancer: human cytomegalovirus immediate early enhancer
    615..818     +  promoter       CMV promoter: human cytomegalovirus (CMV) immediate early promoter
    814..847     +  LTR            5' LTR (truncated) (fragment): truncated 5' long terminal repeat (LTR) from HIV-1
    863..881     +  promoter       T7 promoter: promoter for bacteriophage T7 RNA polymerase
    957..979     +  CDS            Fast-FT (fragment): blue-to-red fluorescent timer derivative of mCherry (Subach et al., 2009) mammalian codon-optimized
   1101..1814    +  CDS            SGFP2: SGFP2 is a basic (constitutively fluorescent) green fluorescent protein published in 2007, derived from Aequorea victoria. It has moderate acid sensitivity.
   1776..2057    +  CDS            Syn1 (fragment): SYN1_MOUSE - Also known as Syn-1. Experimental evidence at protein level: Swiss-Prot protein existence level 1. Neuronal phosphoprotein that coats synaptic vesicles, binds to the cytoskeleton, and is believed to function in the regulation of neurotransmitter release. Regulation of neurotransmitter release. The complex formed with NOS1 and CAPON proteins is necessary for specific nitric-oxide functions at a presynaptic level. From Mus musculus (Mouse).
   2261..2485    +  polyA_signal   bGH poly(A) signal: bovine growth hormone polyadenylation signal
   2489..2510    +  promoter       SV40 promoter (fragment): SV40 enhancer and early promoter
   2531..2959    +  rep_origin     f1 ori (sequence partly withheld): f1 bacteriophage origin of replication; arrow indicates direction of (+) strand synthesis
   2973..3302    +  promoter       SV40 promoter: SV40 enhancer and early promoter
   3350..3397    +  promoter       EM7 promoter: synthetic bacterial promoter&nbsp
   3416..3790    +  CDS            BleoR: antibiotic-binding protein; Sh ble from Streptoalloteichus hindustanus; confers resistance to bleomycin, phleomycin, and Zeocin™
   3800..3925    +  CDS            ble (fragment): BLE_KLEPN - Experimental evidence at protein level: Swiss-Prot protein existence level 1. Binding protein with a strong affinity to the bleomycin family of antibiotics. Binds to CL990; an antimitotic-antibiotic compound. From Klebsiella pneumoniae.
   3920..4041    +  polyA_signal   SV40 poly(A) signal: SV40 polyadenylation signal
   4114..4130    -  protein_bind   lac operator: The lac repressor binds to the lac operator to inhibit transcription in E. coli. This inhibition can be relieved by adding lactose or isopropyl-β-D-thiogalactopyranoside (IPTG). lac repressor encoded by lacI
   4138..4168    -  promoter       lac promoter: promoter for the E. coli lac operon
   4183..4204    -  protein_bind   CAP binding site: CAP binding activates transcription in the presence of cAMP. E. coli catabolite activator protein
   4217..4309    -  CDS            lacI (fragment): lac repressor; lacI; The lac repressor binds to the lac operator to inhibit transcription in E. coli. This inhibition can be relieved by adding lactose or isopropyl-β-D-thiogalactopyranoside (IPTG).
   4492..5080    -  rep_origin     ori: high-copy-number ColE1/pMB1/pBR322/pUC origin of replication
   5251..6111    -  CDS            AmpR: β-lactamase; bla; confers resistance to ampicillin, carbenicillin, and related antibiotics
   6112..6216    -  promoter       AmpR promoter: bla
