[The description below was written by a language model from this plasmid's Addgene catalogue record and pLannotate feature annotations shown in this document.]
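Description:
CaMK2rep is a mammalian expression plasmid built on a pcDNA3.1 backbone that encodes a genetically encoded reporter of CaMKII activity. It is propagated in E. coli through a high-copy ColE1/pUC-type origin with ampicillin resistance (AmpR under its own bla promoter), and it also carries an f1 phage origin. The usual NeoR/KanR cassette of pcDNA3.1 has been replaced by BleoR (Sh ble). This marker sits downstream of both the SV40 early promoter and the bacterial EM7 promoter and is followed by an SV40 poly(A) signal, so bleomycin-family selection can be applied in mammalian cells.

The payload is a synthetic fusion, SpotNES-sGFP2-SynP3-3xmyc, driven by the CMV immediate-early enhancer/promoter and terminated by the bGH polyadenylation signal; a T7 promoter lies just upstream of the coding region. According to the record, the protein begins with an N-terminal Spot tag (the "NES" in the name presumably denotes a nuclear export signal, though the record does not spell this out). This is followed by the green fluorescent protein sGFP2, a doubled copy of phospho-site 3 from rat Synapsin-1a as the CaMKII substrate, and three C-terminal myc tags. The annotation detects SGFP2 and a Syn1-derived fragment, but it does not call the Spot or myc tags. Short hits to an HIV-1 LTR, Fast-FT, and lacI are fragmentary matches, likely incidental. The record does not detail the readout, but the design suggests that phosphorylation of the synapsin site reports kinase activity, with GFP and the epitope tags marking the reporter's expression. The sequenced record is 6,247 nt, somewhat shorter than the catalogued total of 6,661 bp.
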