Addgene plasmid #239622: CaMK2rep
Purpose: CaMKII activity reporter. The plasmid contains sGFP2 fluorescent protein, 3xmyc tags and double phospho-site 3 from rat Synapsin-1a.
Depositing lab: F Javier Díez Guerra. Depositing organization: Universidad Autonoma de Madrid. Publication: CaMK2rep: A Highly Sensitive Genetically Encoded Biosensor for Monitoring CaMKII Activity in Mammalian Cells. Martinez-Blanco E, de Andres R, Baratas-Alvarez L, Diez-Guerra FJ. Anal Chem. 2025 Sep 23;97(37):20275-20290. doi: 10.1021/acs.analchem.5c03227. Epub 2025 Sep 14. PubMed 40947561.
Backbone
  Vector backbone: pcDNA3.1
  Backbone size w/o insert (bp): 5481
  Total vector size (bp): 6661
  Modifications to backbone: EM7 promoter-BleoR instead of NeoR/KanR
  Vector type: Mammalian Expression
  Selectable markers: Bleomycin
Growth in bacteria
  Bacterial resistance: Ampicillin, 100 μg/mL
  Growth temperature: 37°C
  Growth strain: DH5alpha
  Copy number: Unknown
Gene/Insert
  Gene/Insert name: SpotNES-sGFP2-SynP3-3xmyc (alt name: CaMK2rep)
  Species: R. norvegicus (rat), Synthetic
  Insert size (bp): 1236
  GenBank ID: NM_019133.2
  Entrez Gene: Syn1
  Promoter: CMV
  Tag / fusion protein: Spot (N terminal on insert); sGFP2 (N terminal on insert); myc (C terminal on insert)
  Cloning method: Gibson Cloning
  Sequencing primers: 5′ GTTTGACTCACGGGGATTTCCAAGTC; 3′ CCCACCCCACCCCCCAGAATAGAATGACA
Terms and licenses: Academic/Nonprofit Terms; Industry Terms: Not Available to Industry
Depositor comments: Please visit https://doi.org/10.1101/2025.05.07.652623 for bioRxiv preprint.
How to cite: CaMK2rep was a gift from F Javier Díez Guerra (Addgene plasmid # 239622 ; http://n2t.net/addgene:239622 ; RRID:Addgene_239622)
